Addgene plasmid #75738: ULK1 gRNA (BRDN0001147908)
Purpose: 3rd generation lentiviral gRNA plasmid targeting human ULK1
Depositing lab: John Doench & David Root. Depositing organization: Broad Institute. Publication: Optimized sgRNA design to maximize activity and minimize off-target effects of CRISPR-Cas9. Doench JG, Fusi N, Sullender M, Hegde M, Vaimberg EW, Donovan KF, Smith I, Tothova Z, Wilen C, Orchard R, Virgin HW, Listgarten J, Root DE. Nat Biotechnol. 2016 Jan 18. doi: 10.1038/nbt.3437. PubMed 26780180.
Backbone
  Vector backbone: lentiGuide-Puro
  Backbone manufacturer: Zhang Lab (Addgene plasmid # 52963)
  Vector type: Mammalian Expression, Lentiviral, CRISPR
  Selectable markers: Puromycin
Growth in bacteria
  Bacterial resistance: Ampicillin, 100 μg/mL
  Growth temperature: 37°C
  Growth strain: DH5alpha
  Copy number: High Copy
Gene/Insert
  Gene/Insert name: ULK1 (alt names: ULK1; NM_003565.2)
  gRNA/shRNA sequence: CCACCCAGTTCCAAACACCT
  Species: H. sapiens (human)
  Entrez Gene: ULK1 (a.k.a. ATG1, ATG1A, UNC51, Unc51.1, hATG1)
  Promoter: hU6
  Cloning method: Unknown
  Sequencing primers: 5′ U6-F; 3′ pS2-R
Terms and licenses: Academic/Nonprofit Terms; Industry Terms: Not Available to Industry
Depositor comments: The gRNA was designed to target the following Genbank reference sequence(s): NM_003565.2. Note that this plasmid does NOT contain Cas9. It should be used in conjunction with lentiCas9-Blast (Addgene #52962) or otherwise with cell lines already expressing Cas9. Browse the full kinome gRNA library at http://www.addgene.org/pooled-library/broadgpp-human-kinome/ or visit http://www.broadinstitute.org/rnai/public/ for detailed protocols and information.
How to cite: ULK1 gRNA (BRDN0001147908) was a gift from John Doench & David Root (Addgene plasmid # 75738 ; http://n2t.net/addgene:75738 ; RRID:Addgene_75738)
