[The description below was written by a language model from this plasmid's Addgene catalogue record and pLannotate feature annotations shown in this document.]
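Description:
ULK1 gRNA (BRDN0001147908) is a third-generation lentiviral guide RNA plasmid built on the lentiGuide-Puro backbone and designed to direct Streptococcus pyogenes Cas9 to the human ULK1 gene (also known as ATG1/hATG1), with the guide designed against the ULK1 reference transcript. It is maintained in E. coli as a high-copy plasmid through a ColE1/pUC-type origin and selected with ampicillin via the β-lactamase gene. An f1 origin, an SV40 origin and remnants of lac and phage-promoter cloning sequences are also annotated in the backbone.

The viral transfer cassette begins with an RSV promoter fused to a truncated HIV-1 5' LTR, which drives Tat-independent production of the genomic RNA in packaging cells. This is followed by the Ψ packaging signal with a gag fragment and the Rev response element for nuclear export of the unspliced genome. Downstream, a human U6 RNA polymerase III promoter transcribes the ULK1-specific spacer joined to the SpCas9 gRNA scaffold, and a cPPT/CTS element aids nuclear import of the provirus. A separate EF-1α core promoter with its intron A expresses puromycin N-acetyltransferase, allowing selection of transduced mammalian cells. The WPRE enhances transcript stability and expression, and the ΔU3 3' LTR makes the integrated vector self-inactivating.

The plasmid does not encode Cas9, so it must be paired with a separate Cas9 vector or used in cells that already express Cas9. It belongs to a human kinome gRNA collection generated with optimized sgRNA design rules, and is suited to knocking out ULK1 in human cells.
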