Features (pLannotate 1.2.2; 29 found; start..end, strand, type, name):
     14..80      +  CDS            small t antigen (fragment): SV40 (simian virus 40) small t antigen
    106..317     +  promoter       EF-1α core promoter: core promoter for human elongation factor EF-1α
    318..1256    +  intron         EF-1α intron A: intron upstream of the start codon of human EF-1α
   1278..1877    +  CDS            PuroR (fragment): puromycin N-acetyltransferase; pac from Streptomyces; confers resistance to puromycin
   1893..2481    +  misc_feature   WPRE: woodchuck hepatitis virus posttranscriptional regulatory element
   2532..2551    +  misc_feature   cPPT/CTS (fragment): central polypurine tract and central termination sequence of HIV-1
   2553..2786    +  LTR            3' LTR (ΔU3): self-inactivating 3' long terminal repeat (LTR) from HIV-1
   2864..2985    +  polyA_signal   SV40 poly(A) signal: SV40 polyadenylation signal
   3025..3160    +  rep_origin     SV40 ori: SV40 origin of replication
   3181..3199    -  promoter       T7 promoter: promoter for bacteriophage T7 RNA polymerase
   3207..3362    +  CDS            lacZα (fragment): LacZα fragment of β-galactosidase; lacZ fragment
   3367..3795    +  rep_origin     f1 ori (sequence partly withheld): f1 bacteriophage origin of replication; arrow indicates direction of (+) strand synthesis
   3848..3952    +  promoter       AmpR promoter: bla
   3953..4813    +  CDS            AmpR: β-lactamase; bla; confers resistance to ampicillin, carbenicillin, and related antibiotics
   4984..5572    +  rep_origin     ori: high-copy-number ColE1/pMB1/pBR322/pUC origin of replication
   5755..5847    +  CDS            lacI (fragment): lac repressor; lacI; The lac repressor binds to the lac operator to inhibit transcription in E. coli. This inhibition can be relieved by adding lactose or isopropyl-β-D-thiogalactopyranoside (IPTG).
   5860..5881    +  protein_bind   CAP binding site: CAP binding activates transcription in the presence of cAMP. E. coli catabolite activator protein
   5896..5926    +  promoter       lac promoter: promoter for the E. coli lac operon
   5934..5950    +  protein_bind   lac operator: The lac repressor binds to the lac operator to inhibit transcription in E. coli. This inhibition can be relieved by adding lactose or isopropyl-β-D-thiogalactopyranoside (IPTG). lac repressor encoded by lacI
   5995..6013    +  promoter       T3 promoter: promoter for bacteriophage T3 RNA polymerase
   6041..6267    +  promoter       RSV promoter: Rous sarcoma virus enhancer/promoter
   6268..6448    +  LTR            5' LTR (truncated): truncated 5' long terminal repeat (LTR) from HIV-1
   6495..6620    +  misc_feature   HIV-1 Ψ: packaging signal of human immunodeficiency virus type 1
   6604..6967    +  CDS            HIV-1 gag (fragment): gag protein from human immunodeficiency virus 1; gag
   7113..7346    +  misc_feature   RRE: The Rev response element (RRE) of HIV-1 allows for Rev-dependent mRNA export from the nucleus to the cytoplasm.
   7723..7749    +  CDS            Rev (fragment): human immunodeficiency virus 1 (HIV-1) Rev protein; rev; enhances nuclear export of unspliced and incompletely spliced viral mRNAs
   7753..7993    +  promoter       U6 promoter: RNA polymerase III promoter for human U6 snRNA
   8023..8098    +  misc_RNA       gRNA scaffold: guide RNA scaffold for the Streptococcus pyogenes CRISPR/Cas9 system
   8154..8271    +  misc_feature   cPPT/CTS: central polypurine tract and central termination sequence of HIV-1
>Addgene plasmid #75738 | ULK1 gRNA (BRDN0001147908) | addgene full sequence | sequence record 184470 | Addgene Assembled Sequence
CCCGGGTGCAAAGATGGATAAAGTTTTAAACAGAGAGGAATCTTTGCAGCTAATGGACCTTCTAGGTCTT
GAAAGGAGTGGGAATTGGCTCCGGTGCCCGTCAGTGGGCAGAGCGCACATCGCCCACAGTCCCCGAGAAG
TTGGGGGGAGGGGTCGGCAATTGATCCGGTGCCTAGAGAAGGTGGCGCGGGGTAAACTGGGAAAGTGATG
TCGTGTACTGGCTCCGCCTTTTTCCCGAGGGTGGGGGAGAACCGTATATAAGTGCAGTAGTCGCCGTGAA
CGTTCTTTTTCGCAACGGGTTTGCCGCCAGAACACAGGTAAGTGCCGTGTGTGGTTCCCGCGGGCCTGGC
CTCTTTACGGGTTATGGCCCTTGCGTGCCTTGAATTACTTCCACCTGGCTGCAGTACGTGATTCTTGATC
CCGAGCTTCGGGTTGGAAGTGGGTGGGAGAGTTCGAGGCCTTGCGCTTAAGGAGCCCCTTCGCCTCGTGC
TTGAGTTGAGGCCTGGCCTGGGCGCTGGGGCCGCCGCGTGCGAATCTGGTGGCACCTTCGCGCCTGTCTC
GCTGCTTTCGATAAGTCTCTAGCCATTTAAAATTTTTGATGACCTGCTGCGACGCTTTTTTTCTGGCAAG
ATAGTCTTGTAAATGCGGGCCAAGATCTGCACACTGGTATTTCGGTTTTTGGGGCCGCGGGCGGCGACGG
GGCCCGTGCGTCCCAGCGCACATGTTCGGCGAGGCGGGGCCTGCGAGCGCGGCCACCGAGAATCGGACGG
GGGTAGTCTCAAGCTGGCCGGCCTGCTCTGGTGCCTGGCCTCGCGCCGCCGTGTATCGCCCCGCCCTGGG
CGGCAAGGCTGGCCCGGTCGGCACCAGTTGCGTGAGCGGAAAGATGGCCGCTTCCCGGCCCTGCTGCAGG
GAGCTCAAAATGGAGGACGCGGCGCTCGGGAGAGCGGGCGGGTGAGTCACCCACACAAAGGAAAAGGGCC
TTTCCGTCCTCAGCCGTCGCTTCATGTGACTCCACGGAGTACCGGGCGCCGTCCAGGCACCTCGATTAGT
TCTCGAGCTTTTGGAGTACGTCGTCTTTAGGTTGGGGGGAGGGGTTTTATGCGATGGAGTTTCCCCACAC
TGAGTGGGTGGAGACTGAAGTTAGGCCAGCTTGGCACTTGATGTAATTCTCCTTGGAATTTGCCCTTTTT
GAGTTTGGATCTTGGTTCATTCTCAAGCCTCAGACAGTGGTTCAAAGTTTTTTTCTTCCATTTCAGGTGT
CGTGACGTACGGCCACCATGACCGAGTACAAGCCCACGGTGCGCCTCGCCACCCGCGACGACGTCCCCAG
GGCCGTACGCACCCTCGCCGCCGCGTTCGCCGACTACCCCGCCACGCGCCACACCGTCGATCCGGACCGC
CACATCGAGCGGGTCACCGAGCTGCAAGAACTCTTCCTCACGCGCGTCGGGCTCGACATCGGCAAGGTGT
GGGTCGCGGACGACGGCGCCGCCGTGGCGGTCTGGACCACGCCGGAGAGCGTCGAAGCGGGGGCGGTGTT
CGCCGAGATCGGCCCGCGCATGGCCGAGTTGAGCGGTTCCCGGCTGGCCGCGCAGCAACAGATGGAAGGC
CTCCTGGCGCCGCACCGGCCCAAGGAGCCCGCGTGGTTCCTGGCCACCGTCGGAGTCTCGCCCGACCACC
AGGGCAAGGGTCTGGGCAGCGCCGTCGTGCTCCCCGGAGTGGAGGCGGCCGAGCGCGCCGGGGTGCCCGC
CTTCCTGGAGACCTCCGCGCCCCGCAACCTCCCCTTCTACGAGCGGCTCGGCTTCACCGTCACCGCCGAC
GTCGAGGTGCCCGAAGGACCGCGCACCTGGTGCATGACCCGCAAGCCCGGTGCCTGAACGCGTTAAGTCG
ACAATCAACCTCTGGATTACAAAATTTGTGAAAGATTGACTGGTATTCTTAACTATGTTGCTCCTTTTAC
GCTATGTGGATACGCTGCTTTAATGCCTTTGTATCATGCTATTGCTTCCCGTATGGCTTTCATTTTCTCC
TCCTTGTATAAATCCTGGTTGCTGTCTCTTTATGAGGAGTTGTGGCCCGTTGTCAGGCAACGTGGCGTGG
TGTGCACTGTGTTTGCTGACGCAACCCCCACTGGTTGGGGCATTGCCACCACCTGTCAGCTCCTTTCCGG
GACTTTCGCTTTCCCCCTCCCTATTGCCACGGCGGAACTCATCGCCGCCTGCCTTGCCCGCTGCTGGACA
GGGGCTCGGCTGTTGGGCACTGACAATTCCGTGGTGTTGTCGGGGAAATCATCGTCCTTTCCTTGGCTGC
TCGCCTGTGTTGCCACCTGGATTCTGCGCGGGACGTCCTTCTGCTACGTCCCTTCGGCCCTCAATCCAGC
GGACCTTCCTTCCCGCGGCCTGCTGCCGGCTCTGCGGCCTCTTCCGCGTCTTCGCCTTCGCCCTCAGACG
AGTCGGATCTCCCTTTGGGCCGCCTCCCCGCGTCGACTTTAAGACCAATGACTTACAAGGCAGCTGTAGA
TCTTAGCCACTTTTTAAAAGAAAAGGGGGGACTGGAAGGGCTAATTCACTCCCAACGAAGACAAGATCTG
CTTTTTGCTTGTACTGGGTCTCTCTGGTTAGACCAGATCTGAGCCTGGGAGCTCTCTGGCTAACTAGGGA
ACCCACTGCTTAAGCCTCAATAAAGCTTGCCTTGAGTGCTTCAAGTAGTGTGTGCCCGTCTGTTGTGTGA
CTCTGGTAACTAGAGATCCCTCAGACCCTTTTAGTCAGTGTGGAAAATCTCTAGCAGTACGTATAGTAGT
TCATGTCATCTTATTATTCAGTATTTATAACTTGCAAAGAAATGAATATCAGAGAGTGAGAGGAACTTGT
TTATTGCAGCTTATAATGGTTACAAATAAAGCAATAGCATCACAAATTTCACAAATAAAGCATTTTTTTC
ACTGCATTCTAGTTGTGGTTTGTCCAAACTCATCAATGTATCTTATCATGTCTGGCTCTAGCTATCCCGC
CCCTAACTCCGCCCATCCCGCCCCTAACTCCGCCCAGTTCCGCCCATTCTCCGCCCCATGGCTGACTAAT
TTTTTTTATTTATGCAGAGGCCGAGGCCGCCTCGGCCTCTGAGCTATTCCAGAAGTAGTGAGGAGGCTTT
TTTGGAGGCCTAGGGACGTACCCAATTCGCCCTATAGTGAGTCGTATTACGCGCGCTCACTGGCCGTCGT
TTTACAACGTCGTGACTGGGAAAACCCTGGCGTTACCCAACTTAATCGCCTTGCAGCACATCCCCCTTTC
GCCAGCTGGCGTAATAGCGAAGAGGCCCGCACCGATCGCCCTTCCCAACAGTTGCGCAGCCTGAATGGCG
AATGGG
[124 nt withheld, positions 3367-3490]
C
[91 nt withheld, positions 3492-3582]
A
[49 nt withheld, positions 3584-3632]
CCTTTGACGTTGGAGTCCACGTTCTTT
[37 nt withheld, positions 3660-3696]
ACCCTATCTCGGTCTATTCTTTTGATTTATAAGGGATTTTGCCGATTTCGGCCTATTGGTTAAAAAATGA
GCTGATTTAACAAAAATTTAACGCGAATTTTAACAAAATATTAACGCTTACAATTTAGGTGGCACTTTTC
GGGGAAATGTGCGCGGAACCCCTATTTGTTTATTTTTCTAAATACATTCAAATATGTATCCGCTCATGAG
ACAATAACCCTGATAAATGCTTCAATAATATTGAAAAAGGAAGAGTATGAGTATTCAACATTTCCGTGTC
GCCCTTATTCCCTTTTTTGCGGCATTTTGCCTTCCTGTTTTTGCTCACCCAGAAACGCTGGTGAAAGTAA
AAGATGCTGAAGATCAGTTGGGTGCACGAGTGGGTTACATCGAACTGGATCTCAACAGCGGTAAGATCCT
TGAGAGTTTTCGCCCCGAAGAACGTTTTCCAATGATGAGCACTTTTAAAGTTCTGCTATGTGGCGCGGTA
TTATCCCGTATTGACGCCGGGCAAGAGCAACTCGGTCGCCGCATACACTATTCTCAGAATGACTTGGTTG
AGTACTCACCAGTCACAGAAAAGCATCTTACGGATGGCATGACAGTAAGAGAATTATGCAGTGCTGCCAT
AACCATGAGTGATAACACTGCGGCCAACTTACTTCTGACAACGATCGGAGGACCGAAGGAGCTAACCGCT
TTTTTGCACAACATGGGGGATCATGTAACTCGCCTTGATCGTTGGGAACCGGAGCTGAATGAAGCCATAC
CAAACGACGAGCGTGACACCACGATGCCTGTAGCAATGGCAACAACGTTGCGCAAACTATTAACTGGCGA
ACTACTTACTCTAGCTTCCCGGCAACAATTAATAGACTGGATGGAGGCGGATAAAGTTGCAGGACCACTT
CTGCGCTCGGCCCTTCCGGCTGGCTGGTTTATTGCTGATAAATCTGGAGCCGGTGAGCGTGGGTCTCGCG
GTATCATTGCAGCACTGGGGCCAGATGGTAAGCCCTCCCGTATCGTAGTTATCTACACGACGGGGAGTCA
GGCAACTATGGATGAACGAAATAGACAGATCGCTGAGATAGGTGCCTCACTGATTAAGCATTGGTAACTG
TCAGACCAAGTTTACTCATATATACTTTAGATTGATTTAAAACTTCATTTTTAATTTAAAAGGATCTAGG
TGAAGATCCTTTTTGATAATCTCATGACCAAAATCCCTTAACGTGAGTTTTCGTTCCACTGAGCGTCAGA
CCCCGTAGAAAAGATCAAAGGATCTTCTTGAGATCCTTTTTTTCTGCGCGTAATCTGCTGCTTGCAAACA
AAAAAACCACCGCTACCAGCGGTGGTTTGTTTGCCGGATCAAGAGCTACCAACTCTTTTTCCGAAGGTAA
CTGGCTTCAGCAGAGCGCAGATACCAAATACTGTTCTTCTAGTGTAGCCGTAGTTAGGCCACCACTTCAA
GAACTCTGTAGCACCGCCTACATACCTCGCTCTGCTAATCCTGTTACCAGTGGCTGCTGCCAGTGGCGAT
AAGTCGTGTCTTACCGGGTTGGACTCAAGACGATAGTTACCGGATAAGGCGCAGCGGTCGGGCTGAACGG
GGGGTTCGTGCACACAGCCCAGCTTGGAGCGAACGACCTACACCGAACTGAGATACCTACAGCGTGAGCT
ATGAGAAAGCGCCACGCTTCCCGAAGGGAGAAAGGCGGACAGGTATCCGGTAAGCGGCAGGGTCGGAACA
GGAGAGCGCACGAGGGAGCTTCCAGGGGGAAACGCCTGGTATCTTTATAGTCCTGTCGGGTTTCGCCACC
TCTGACTTGAGCGTCGATTTTTGTGATGCTCGTCAGGGGGGCGGAGCCTATGGAAAAACGCCAGCAACGC
GGCCTTTTTACGGTTCCTGGCCTTTTGCTGGCCTTTTGCTCACATGTTCTTTCCTGCGTTATCCCCTGAT
TCTGTGGATAACCGTATTACCGCCTTTGAGTGAGCTGATACCGCTCGCCGCAGCCGAACGACCGAGCGCA
GCGAGTCAGTGAGCGAGGAAGCGGAAGAGCGCCCAATACGCAAACCGCCTCTCCCCGCGCGTTGGCCGAT
TCATTAATGCAGCTGGCACGACAGGTTTCCCGACTGGAAAGCGGGCAGTGAGCGCAACGCAATTAATGTG
AGTTAGCTCACTCATTAGGCACCCCAGGCTTTACACTTTATGCTTCCGGCTCGTATGTTGTGTGGAATTG
TGAGCGGATAACAATTTCACACAGGAAACAGCTATGACCATGATTACGCCAAGCGCGCAATTAACCCTCA
CTAAAGGGAACAAAAGCTGGAGCTGCAAGCTTAATGTAGTCTTATGCAATACTCTTGTAGTCTTGCAACA
TGGTAACGATGAGTTAGCAACATGCCTTACAAGGAGAGAAAAAGCACCGTGCATGCCGATTGGTGGAAGT
AAGGTGGTACGATCGTGCCTTATTAGGAAGGCAACAGACGGGTCTGACATGGATTGGACGAACCACTGAA
TTGCCGCATTGCAGAGATATTGTATTTAAGTGCCTAGCTCGATACATAAACGGGTCTCTCTGGTTAGACC
AGATCTGAGCCTGGGAGCTCTCTGGCTAACTAGGGAACCCACTGCTTAAGCCTCAATAAAGCTTGCCTTG
AGTGCTTCAAGTAGTGTGTGCCCGTCTGTTGTGTGACTCTGGTAACTAGAGATCCCTCAGACCCTTTTAG
TCAGTGTGGAAAATCTCTAGCAGTGGCGCCCGAACAGGGACTTGAAAGCGAAAGGGAAACCAGAGGAGCT
CTCTCGACGCAGGACTCGGCTTGCTGAAGCGCGCACGGCAAGAGGCGAGGGGCGGCGACTGGTGAGTACG
CCAAAAATTTTGACTAGCGGAGGCTAGAAGGAGAGAGATGGGTGCGAGAGCGTCAGTATTAAGCGGGGGA
GAATTAGATCGCGATGGGAAAAAATTCGGTTAAGGCCAGGGGGAAAGAAAAAATATAAATTAAAACATAT
AGTATGGGCAAGCAGGGAGCTAGAACGATTCGCAGTTAATCCTGGCCTGTTAGAAACATCAGAAGGCTGT
AGACAAATACTGGGACAGCTACAACCATCCCTTCAGACAGGATCAGAAGAACTTAGATCATTATATAATA
CAGTAGCAACCCTCTATTGTGTGCATCAAAGGATAGAGATAAAAGACACCAAGGAAGCTTTAGACAAGAT
AGAGGAAGAGCAAAACAAAAGTAAGACCACCGCACAGCAAGCGGCCGCTGATCTTCAGACCTGGAGGAGG
AGATATGAGGGACAATTGGAGAAGTGAATTATATAAATATAAAGTAGTAAAAATTGAACCATTAGGAGTA
GCACCCACCAAGGCAAAGAGAAGAGTGGTGCAGAGAGAAAAAAGAGCAGTGGGAATAGGAGCTTTGTTCC
TTGGGTTCTTGGGAGCAGCAGGAAGCACTATGGGCGCAGCGTCAATGACGCTGACGGTACAGGCCAGACA
ATTATTGTCTGGTATAGTGCAGCAGCAGAACAATTTGCTGAGGGCTATTGAGGCGCAACAGCATCTGTTG
CAACTCACAGTCTGGGGCATCAAGCAGCTCCAGGCAAGAATCCTGGCTGTGGAAAGATACCTAAAGGATC
AACAGCTCCTGGGGATTTGGGGTTGCTCTGGAAAACTCATTTGCACCACTGCTGTGCCTTGGAATGCTAG
TTGGAGTAATAAATCTCTGGAACAGATTTGGAATCACACGACCTGGATGGAGTGGGACAGAGAAATTAAC
AATTACACAAGCTTAATACACTCCTTAATTGAAGAATCGCAAAACCAGCAAGAAAAGAATGAACAAGAAT
TATTGGAATTAGATAAATGGGCAAGTTTGTGGAATTGGTTTAACATAACAAATTGGCTGTGGTATATAAA
ATTATTCATAATGATAGTAGGAGGCTTGGTAGGTTTAAGAATAGTTTTTGCTGTACTTTCTATAGTGAAT
AGAGTTAGGCAGGGATATTCACCATTATCGTTTCAGACCCACCTCCCAACCCCGAGGGGACCCAGAGAGG
GCCTATTTCCCATGATTCCTTCATATTTGCATATACGATACAAGGCTGTTAGAGAGATAATTAGAATTAA
TTTGACTGTAAACACAAAGATATTAGTACAAAATACGTGACGTAGAAAGTAATAATTTCTTGGGTAGTTT
GCAGTTTTAAAATTATGTTTTAAAATGGACTATCATATGCTTACCGTAACTTGAAAGTATTTCGATTTCT
TGGCTTTATATATCTTGTGGAAAGGACGAAACACCGCCACCCAGTTCCAAACACCTGTTTTAGAGCTAGA
AATAGCAAGTTAAAATAAGGCTAGTCCGTTATCAACTTGAAAAAGTGGCACCGAGTCGGTGCTTTTTTAA
GCTTGGCGTAACTAGATCTTGAGACAAATGGCAGTATTCATCCACAATTTTAAAAGAAAAGGGGGGATTG
GGGGGTACAGTGCAGGGGAAAGAATAGTAGACATAATAGCAACAGACATACAAACTAAAGAATTACAAAA
ACAAATTACAAAAATTCAAAATTTTCGGGTTTATTACAGGGACAGCAGAGATCCACTTTGGCGCCGGCTC
GAGGGGG
