>Addgene plasmid #75738 | ULK1 gRNA (BRDN0001147908) | depositor partial sequence | sequence record 143198 | Target Sequence
CCACCCAGTTCCAAACACCT
