>Addgene plasmid #75738 | ULK1 gRNA (BRDN0001147908) | addgene partial sequence | sequence record 184469 | hU6-F
ACGTGACGTAGAAAGTAATAATTTCTTGGGTAGTTTGCAGTTTTAAAATTATGTTTTAAAATGGACTATC
ATATGCTTACCGTAACTTGAAAGTATTTCGATTTCTTGGCTTTATATATCTTGTGGAAAGGACGAAACAC
CGCCACCCAGTTCCAAACACCTGTTTTAGAGCTAGAAATAGCAAGTTAAAATAAGGCTAGTCCGTTATCA
ACTTGAAAAAGTGGCACCGAGTCGGTGCTTTTTTAAGCTTGGCGTAACTAGATCTTGAGACAAATGGCAG
TATTCATCCACAATTTTAAAAGAAAAGGGGGGATTGGGGGGTACAGTGCAGGGGAAAGAATAGTAGACAT
AATAGCAACAGACATACAAACTAAAGAATTACAAAAACAAATTACAAAAATTCAAAATTTTCGGGTTTAT
TACAGGGACAGCAGAGATCCACTTTGGCGCCGGCTCGAGGGGGCCCGGGTGCAAAGATGGATAAAGTTTT
AAACAGAGAGGAATCTTTGCAGCTAATGGACCTTCTAGGTCTTGAAAGGAGTGGGAATTGGCTCCGGTGC
CCGTCAGTGG
